Addgene plasmid #68805: pET-Galectin-8 FL
Purpose: Express Galectin-8 FL protein in Bacterial cells
Depositing lab: Hyun Kyu Song. Depositing organization: Korea University. Publication: Structural basis for recognition of autophagic receptor NDP52 by the sugar receptor galectin-8. Kim BW, Hong SB, Kim JH, Kwon do H, Song HK. Nat Commun. 2013;4:1613. doi: 10.1038/ncomms2606. PubMed 23511477.
Backbone
  Vector backbone: pET vector
  Backbone size w/o insert (bp): 5400
  Total vector size (bp): 6457
  Modifications to backbone: 6 His tag - Thrombin & TEV cleavage site - insert
  Vector type: Bacterial Expression
Growth in bacteria
  Bacterial resistance: Kanamycin, 50 μg/mL
  Growth temperature: 37°C
  Growth strain: DH5alpha
  Growth instructions: Use BL21(DE3) or Rosetta(DE3) strain for protein production
  Copy number: High Copy
Gene/Insert
  Gene/Insert name: Galectin-8 (alt names: LGALS8; Gal-8; Po66-CBP)
  Species: H. sapiens (human)
  Insert size (bp): 957
  Mutation: No mutation
  GenBank ID: CAA62904.1
  Entrez Gene: LGALS8 (a.k.a. Gal-8, PCTA-1, PCTA1, Po66-CBP)
  Promoter: T7
  Tag / fusion protein: N-terminal 6-histidine-tag (N terminal on backbone)
  Cloning method: Restriction Enzyme; 5′ cloning site Bgl2 (not destroyed); 3′ cloning site Kpn1 (not destroyed)
  Sequencing primers: 5′ T7 universial primer; 3′ T7 terminator universial primer
Terms and licenses: Academic/Nonprofit Terms; Industry Terms: Not Available to Industry
Depositor comments: Addgene's QC results find M56V and R184S mutations, which are naturally existing variants and not of concern.
How to cite: pET-Galectin-8 FL was a gift from Hyun Kyu Song (Addgene plasmid # 68805 ; http://n2t.net/addgene:68805 ; RRID:Addgene_68805)
