[The description below was written by a language model from this plasmid's Addgene catalogue record.]
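Description:
pET-Galectin-8 FL is a bacterial expression plasmid built on a pET-series backbone (about 5.4 kb without insert, roughly 6.5 kb in total) for producing full-length human galectin-8 (LGALS8, also known as Gal-8 or Po66-CBP) in E. coli. It is selected with kanamycin and is recorded as high copy. The specific pET variant and its origin of replication are not stated, and no feature table is available to confirm individual backbone elements.

The 957 bp galectin-8 coding sequence was inserted by restriction cloning between BglII and KpnI sites, both of which are retained. It sits under a T7 promoter, so expression depends on T7 RNA polymerase, and the record accordingly points to DE3 lysogen strains as production hosts, with an ordinary cloning strain used for propagation. The backbone was modified to supply an N-terminal six-histidine tag followed by thrombin and TEV protease cleavage sites upstream of the insert. This arrangement allows the fusion protein to be captured by immobilised metal affinity chromatography and the tag to be removed afterwards with either protease.

The depositor lists the insert as unmutated. Repository quality-control sequencing found M56V and R184S substitutions, which are described as naturally occurring variants and not of concern. Galectin-8 is a tandem-repeat galectin with two carbohydrate-recognition domains. The associated publication concerns the structural basis of its recognition of the autophagy receptor NDP52, so the plasmid is suited to preparing recombinant protein for structural, biochemical and binding studies.
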