>Addgene plasmid #68805 | pET-Galectin-8 FL | addgene partial sequence | sequence record 124009 | T7 5'-TAATACGACTCACTATAGGG-3'
ACTTTAAGAAGGAGATATACATATGCATCACCACCATCACCATGGATCGCTGGTTCCGAGATCTGAAAAC
CTGTATTTTCAGGGATCTATGATGTTGTCCTTAAACAACCTACAGAATATCATCTATAACCCGGTAATCC
CGTTTGTTGGCACCATTCCTGATCAGCTGGATCCTGGAACTTTGATTGTGATACGTGGGCATGTTCCTAG
TGACGCAGACAGATTCCAGGTGGATCTGCAGAATGGCAGCAGCGTGAAACCTCGAGCCGATGTGGCCTTT
CATTTCAATCCTCGTTTCAAAAGGGCCGGCTGCATTGTTTGCAATACTTTGATAAATGAAAAATGGGGAC
GGGAAGAGATCACCTATGACACGCCTTTCAAAAGAGAAAAGTCTTTTGAGATCGTGATTATGGTGCTGAA
GGACAAATTCCAGGTGGCTGTAAATGGAAAACATACTCTGCTCTATGGCCACAGGATCGGCCCAGAGAAA
ATAGACACTCTGGGCATTTATGGCAAAGTGAATATTCACTCAATTGGTTTTAGCTTCAGCTCGGACTTAC
AAAGTACCCAAGCATCTAGTCTGGAACTGACAGAGATAAGTAGAGAAAATGTTCCAAAGTCTGGCACGCC
CCAGCTTAGCCTGCCATTCGCTGCAAGGTTGAACACCCCCATGGGCCCTGGACGAACTGTCGTCGTTAAA
GGAGAAGTGAATGCAAATGCCAAAAGCTTTAATGTTGACCTACTAGCAGGAA
