>Addgene plasmid #68805 | pET-Galectin-8 FL | addgene partial sequence | sequence record 124179 | T7term 5'-GCTAGTTATTGCTCAGCGG-3'
GCAGCCTAGGTATTAATCAATTAGTGGTGGTGGTGGTGGTGGTGGTGCTCGAGTGCGGCCGCAAGCTTGT
CGACGGAGCTCGCTAGCGTTTAAACGAATTCATTAGTGGTGATGGTGATGATGGGTACCCTACCAGCTCC
TTACTTCCAGTAAGTGGATGTCTCCATTAATTTCCAGCGTGTCAATACTGCTGAGCTCTTTAAATCTGTG
TTTGTACTCCAGGCTGTGTACGCCATTTACTGCAACCTTGAATTCTCTAACATCACAATAAATTATCATC
TCAAAGTACATCCCAGGACTAAATGGGAAAGAGGTAATATTTCTCTCTTCTTCTCCCCAGGACTCCTGAA
GAAAAGAATTTCTTACAAATGCTTTAATATTCAGGCGTGGGTTCAAGTGTAGAGCAATATCCTTTGATTT
TCCTGCTAGTAGGTCAACATTAAAGCTTTTGGCATTTGCATTCACTTCTCCTTTAACGACGACAGTTCGT
CCAGGGCCCATGGGGGTGTTCAACCTTGCAGCGAATGGCAGGCTAAGCTGGGGCGTGCCAGACTTTGGAA
CATTTTCTCTACTTATCTCTGTCAGTTCCAGACTAGATGCTTGGGTACTTTGTAAGTCCGAGCTGAAGCT
AAAACCAATTGAGTGAATATTCACTTTGCCATAAATGCCCAGAGTGTCTATTTTCTCTGGGCCGATCCTG
TGGCCATAGAGCAGAGTATGTTTTCCATTTACAGCCACCTGGAATTTGTCCTTCAGCACCATAATCACGA
TCTCAA
